>Addgene plasmid #29460 | pJAK1.A | depositor full sequence | sequence record 13744 | Author sequence
ATTGCACAAGATAAAAATATATCATCATGAACAATAAAACTGTCTGCTTACATAAACAGTAATACAAGGG
GTGTTATGAGCCATATTCAACGGGAAACGTCTTGCTCGAGGCCGCGATTAAATTCCAACATGGATGCTGA
TTTATATGGGTATAAATGGGCTCGCGATAATGTCGGGCAATCAGGTGCGACAATCTATCGCTTGTATGGG
AAGCCCCATGCGCCAGAGTTGTTTCTGAAACATGGCAAAGGTAGCGTTGCCAATGATGTTACAGATGAGA
TGGTCAGACTAAACTGGCTGACGGAATTTATGCCTCTTCCGACCATCAAGCATTTTATCCGTACTCCTGA
TGATGCATGGTTACTCACCACTGCGATCCCCGGGAAAACAGCATTCCAGGTATTAGAAGAATATCCTGAT
TCAGGTGAAAATATTGTTGATGCGCTGGCAGTGTTCCTGCGCCGGTTGCATTCGATTCCTGTTTGTAATT
GTCCTTTTAACAGCGATCGCGTATTTCGTCTCGCTCAGGCGCAATCACGAATGAATAACGGTTTGGTTGA
TGCGAGTGATTTTGATGACGAGCGTAATGGCTGGCCTGTTGAACAAGTCTGGAAAGAAATGCATAATCTT
TTGCCATTCTCACCGGATTCAGTCGTCACTCATGGTGATTTCTCACTTGATAACCTTATTTTTGACGAGG
GGAAATTAATAGGTTGTATTGATGTTGGACGAGTCGGAATCGCAGACCGATACCAGGATCTTGCCATCCT
ATGGAACTGCCTCGGTGAGTTTTCTCCTTCATTACAGAAACGGCTTTTTCAAAAATATGGTATTGATAAT
CCTGATATGAATAAATTGCAGTTTCATTTGATGCTCGATGAGTTTTTCTAATCAGAATTGGTTAATTGGT
TGTAACACTGGCAGAGCATTACGCTGACTTGACGGGACGGCGGCTTTGTTGAATAAATCGAACTTTTGCT
GAGTTGAAGGATCAGATCACGCATCTTCCCGACAACGCAGACCGTTCCGTGGCAAAGCAAAAGTTCAAAA
TCACCAACTGGTCCACCTACAACAAAGCTCTCATCAACCGTGGCTCCCTCACTTTCTGGCTGGATGATGG
GGCGATTCAGGCCTGGTATGAGTCAGCAACACCTTCTTCACGAGGCAGACCTCACTAGTTCCACTGAGCG
TCAGACCCCGTAGAAAAGATCAAAGGATCTTCTTGAGATCCTTTTTTTCTGCGCGTAATCTGCTGCTTGC
AAACAAAAAAACCACCGCTACCAGCGGTGGTTTGTTTGCCGGATCAAGAGCTACCAACTCTTTTTCCGAA
GGTAACTGGCTTCAGCAGAGCGCAGATACCAAATACTGTCCTTCTAGTGTAGCCGTAGTTAGGCCACCAC
TTCAAGAACTCTGTAGCACCGCCTACATACCTCGCTCTGCTAATCCTGTTACCAGTGGCTGCTGCCAGTG
GCGATAAGTCGTGTCTTACCGGGTTGGACTCAAGACGATAGTTACCGGATAAGGCGCAGCGGTCGGGCTG
AACGGGGGGTTCGTGCACACAGCCCAGCTTGGAGCGAACGACCTACACCGAACTGAGATACCTACAGCGT
GAGCATTGAGAAAGCGCCACGCTTCCCGAAGGGAGAAAGGCGGACAGGTATCCGGTAAGCGGCAGGGTCG
GAACAGGAGAGCGCACGAGGGAGCTTCCAGGGGGAAACGCCTGGTATCTTTATAGTCCTGTCGGGTTTCG
CCACCTCTGACTTGAGCGTCGATTTTTGTGATGCTCGTCAGGGGGGCGGAGCCTATGGAAAAACGCCAGC
AACGCGGCCTTTTTACGGTTCCTGGCCTTTTGCTGGCCTTTTGCTCACATGTTCTTTCCTGCGTTATCCC
CTGATTCTGTGGATAACCGTATTACCGCCTTTGAGTGAGCTGATACCGCTCGCCGCAGCCGAACGACCGA
GCGCAACGCGTGCGGCCGCGGTACCCGGGGATCCTCTAGAGTCGACCACCAAGGGCACCATCTCTGCTTG
GGCCACCCCGTTGGCCGCAGCCAGCTCGCTGAGAGCCGTGAACGACAGGGCGAACGCCAGCCCGCCGACG
GCGAGGGTTCCGACCGCTGCAACTCCCGGTGCAACCTTGTCCCGGTCTATTCTCTTCACTGCACCAGCTC
CAATCTGGTGTGAATGCCCCTCGTCTGTTCGCGCAGGCGGGGGGCTCTATTCGTTTGTCAGCATCGAAAG
TAGCCAGATCAGGGATGCGTTGCAACCGCGTATGCCCAGGTCAGAAGAGTCGCACAAGAGTTGCAGACCC
CTGGAAAGAAAAATGGCCAGAGGGCGAAAACACCCTCTGACCAGCGGAGCGGGCGACGGGAATCGAACCC
GCGTAGCTAGTTTGGAAGAATGGGTGTCTGCCGACCACATATGGGCCGGTCAAGATAGGTTTTTACCCCC
TCTCGGCTGCATCCTCTAAGTGGAAAGAAATTGCAGGTCGTAGAAGCGCGTTGAAGCCTGAGAGTTGCAC
AGGAGTTGCAACCCGGTAGCCTTGTTCACGACGAGAGGAGACCTAGTTGGCACGTCGCGGATGGGGATCG
CTGAAGACTCAGCGCAGCGGGAGGATCCAAGCCTCATACGTCAACCCGCAGGACGGTGTGAGGTACTACG
CGCTGCAGACCTACGACAACAAGATGGACGCCGAAGCCTGGCTCGCGGGCGAGAAGCGGCTCATCGAGAT
GGAGACCTGGACCCCTCCACAGGACCGGGCGAAGAAGGCAGCCGCCAGCGCCATCACGCTGGAGGAGTAC
ACCCGGAAGTGGCTCGTGGAGCGCGACCTCGCAGACGGCACCAGGGATCTGTACAGCGGGCACGCGGAGC
GCCGCATCTACCCGGTGCTAGGTGAAGTGGCGGTCACAGAGATGACGCCAGCTCTGGTGCGTGCGTGGTG
GGCCGGGATGGGTAGGAAGCACCCGACTGCCCGCCGGCATGCCTACAACGTCCTCCGGGCGGTGATGAAC
ACAGCGGTCGAGGACAAGCTGATCGCAGAGAACCCGTGCCGGATCGAGCAGAAGGCAGCCGATGAGCGCG
ACGTAGAGGCGCTGACGCCTGAGGAGCTGGACATCGTCGCCGCTGAGATCTTCGAGCACTACCGGATCGC
GGCATACATCCTGGCGTGGACGAGCCTCCGGTTCGGAGAGCTGATCGAGCTTCGCCGCAAGGACATCGTG
GACGACGGCATGACGATGAAGCTCCGGGTGCGCCGTGGCGCTTCCCGCGTGGGGAACAAGATCGTCGTTG
GCAACGCCAAGACCGTCCGGTCGAAGCGTCCTGTGACGGTTCCGCCTCACGTCGCGGAGATGATCCGAGC
GCACATGAAGGACCGTACGAAGATGAACAAGGGCCCCGAGGCATTCCTGGTGACCACGACGCAGGGCAAC
CGGCTGTCGAAGTCCGCGTTCACCAAGTCGCTGAAGCGTGGCTACGCCAAGATCGGTCGGCCGGAACTCC
GCATCCACGACCTCCGCGCTGTCGGCGCTACGTTCGCCGCTCAGGCAGGTGCGACGACCAAGGAGCTGAT
GGCCCGTCTCGGTCACACGACTCCTAGGATGGCGATGAAGTACCAGATGGCGTCTGAGGCCCGCGACGAG
GCTATCGCTGAGGCGATGTCCAAGCTGGCCAAGACCTCCTGAAACGCAAAAAGCCCCCCTCCCAAGGACA
CTGAGTCCTAAAGAGGGGGGTTTCTTGTCAGTACGCGAAGAACCACGCCTGGCCGCGAGCGCCAGCACCG
CCGCTCTGTGCGGAGACCTGGGCACCAGCCCCGCCGCCGCCAGGAGCATTGCCGTTCCCGCCAGAAATCT
AGAGGTGACCACAACGACGCGCCCGCTTTGATCGGGGACGTCTGCGGCCGACCATTTACGGGTCTTGTTG
TCGTTGGCGGTCATGGGCCGAACATACTCACCCGGATCGGAGGGCCGAGGACAAGGTCGAACGAGGGGCA
TGACCCGGTGCGGGGCTTCTTGCACTCGGCATAGGCGAGTGCTAAGAATAACGTTGGCACTCGCGACCGG
TGAGTCGTAGGTCGGGACGGTGAGGCCAGGCCCGTCGTCGCAGCGAGTGGCAGCGAGGACAACTTGAGCC
GTCCGTCGCGGGCACTGCGCCCGGCCAGCGTAAGTAGCGGGGTTGCCGTCACCCGGTGACCCCCGGTTTC
ATCCCCGATCCGGAGGAATCACTTCGCAATGGCCAAGACAATTGCGGATCCAGATCAAACAAGTTTGTAC
AAAAAAGCTGAACGAGAAACGTAAAATGATATAAATATCAATATATTAAATTAGATTTTGCATAAAAAAC
AGACTACATAATACTGTAAAACACAACATATCCAGTCACTATGGCGGCCGCATTAGGCACCCCAGGCTTT
ACACTTTATGCTTCCGGCTCGTATAATGTGTGGATTTTGAGTTAGGATCCGTCGAGATTTTCAGGAGCTA
AGGAAGCTAAAATGGAGAAAAAAATCACTGGATATACCACCGTTGATATATCCCAATGGCATCGTAAAGA
ACATTTTGAGGCATTTCAGTCAGTTGCTCAATGTACCTATAACCAGACCGTTCAGCTGGATATTACGGCC
TTTTTAAAGACCGTAAAGAAAAATAAGCACAAGTTTTATCCGGCCTTTATTCACATTCTTGCCCGCCTGA
TGAATGCTCATCCGGAATTCCGTATGGCAATGAAAGACGGTGAGCTGGTGATATGGGATAGTGTTCACCC
TTGTTACACCGTTTTCCATGAGCAAACTGAAACGTTTTCATCGCTCTGGAGTGAATACCACGACGATTTC
CGGCAGTTTCTACACATATATTCGCAAGATGTGGCGTGTTACGGTGAAAACCTGGCCTATTTCCCTAAAG
GGTTTATTGAGAATATGTTTTTCGTCTCAGCCAATCCCTGGGTGAGTTTCACCAGTTTTGATTTAAACGT
GGCCAATATGGACAACTTCTTCGCCCCCGTTTTCACCATGGGCAAATATTATACGCAAGGCGACAAGGTG
CTGATGCCGCTGGCGATTCAGGTTCATCATGCCGTTTGTGATGGCTTCCATGTCGGCAGAATGCTTAATG
AATTACAACAGTACTGCGATGAGTGGCAGGCGGGGCGTAATCTAGAGGATCCGGCTTACTAAAAGCCAGA
TAACAGTATGCGTATTTGCGCGCTGATTTTTGCGGTATAAGAATATATACTGATATGTATACCCGAAGTA
TGTCAAAAAGAGGTATGCTATGAAGCAGCGTATTACAGTGACAGTTGACAGCGACAGCTATCAGTTGCTC
AAGGCATATATGATGTCAATATCTCCGGTCTGGTAAGCACAACCATGCAGAATGAAGCCCGTCGTCTGCG
TGCCGAACGCTGGAAAGCGGAAAATCAGGAAGGGATGGCTGAGGTCGCCCGGTTTATTGAAATGAACGGC
TCTTTTGCTGACGAGAACAGGGGCTGGTGAAATGCAGTTTAAGGTTTACACCTATAAAAGAGAGAGCCGT
TATCGTCTGTTTGTGGATGTACAGAGTGATATTATTGACACGCCCGGGCGACGGATGGTGATCCCCCTGG
CCAGTGCACGTCTGCTGTCAGATAAAGTCCCCCGTGAACTTTACCCGGTGGTGCATATCGGGGATGAAAG
CTGGCGCATGATGACCACCGATATGGCCAGTGTGCCGGTCTCCGTTATCGGGGAAGAAGTGGCTGATCTC
AGCCACCGCGAAAATGACATCAAAAACGCCATTAACCTGATGTTCTGGGGAATATAAATGTCAGGCTCCC
TTATACACAGCCAGTCTGCAGGTCGACCATAGTGACTGGATATGTTGTGTTTTACAGTATTATGTAGTCT
GTTTTTTATGCAAAATCTAATTTAATATATTGATATTTATATCATTTTACGTTTCTCGTTCAGCTTTCTT
GTACAAAGTGGTTCGATCTGCAGAATTCGAAGCTTATCGATGTCGACGTAGTTAACTAGCGTACGATCGA
CTGCCAGGCATCAAATAAAACGAAAGGCTCAGTCGAAAGACTGGGCCTTTCGTTTTATCTGTTGTTTGTC
CGGCCATCATGGCCGCGGTGATCAGCTAGCCAACAAAGCGACGTTGTGTCTCAAAATCTCTGATGTTAC
Features (pLannotate 1.2.2; 15 found; start..end, strand, type, name):
     76..891     +  CDS            KanR: aminoglycoside phosphotransferase; aph(3')-Ia; confers resistance to kanamycin in bacteria or G418 (Geneticin®) in eukaryotes
   1032..1175    +  CDS            TRA2_ECOLX (fragment): Protein predicted: Swiss-Prot protein existence level 4. Required for transposition of transposon Tn903. From Escherichia coli.
   1223..1811    +  rep_origin     ori: high-copy-number ColE1/pMB1/pBR322/pUC origin of replication
   1979..2007    +  misc_feature   MCS (fragment): pUC18/19 multiple cloning site
   2567..3679    +  CDS            33: VINT_BPML5 - Also known as int. Protein inferred from homology: Swiss-Prot protein existence level 3. Integrase is necessary for integration of the phage into the host genome by site-specific recombination. From Mycobacterium phage L5 (Mycobacteriophage L5).
   3741..3845    -  CDS            32 (fragment): VG32_BPML5 - Protein predicted: Swiss-Prot protein existence level 4. From Mycobacterium phage L5 (Mycobacteriophage L5).
   4259..4383    +  protein_bind   attR1: mutant version of attR; recombination site for the Gateway® LR reaction LR Clonase™
   4408..4438    +  promoter       lac UV5 promoter: E. coli lac promoter with an "up" mutation
   4462..4491    +  promoter       cat promoter (fragment): promoter of the E. coli cat gene encoding chloramphenicol acetyltransferase
   4492..5172    +  CDS            CmR: chloramphenicol acetyltransferase confers resistance to chloramphenicol
   5329..5487    +  CDS            ccdA (fragment): CCDA_ECO57 - Also known as H, letA. Experimental evidence at protein level: Swiss-Prot protein existence level 1. Antitoxin component of a type II toxin-antitoxin (TA) system which inhibits the post-segregational killing (PSK) of plasmid-free cells, also referred to as a plasmid addiction system. Binds to and blocks the activity of CcdB; will also remove bound CcdB protein from the CcdB-GyrA complex by forming a CcdA-CcdB complex, a process termed rejuvenation. Functions as a transcriptional corepressor for the ccdAB operon, repression also requires CcdB (By similarity). From Escherichia coli
   5492..5797    +  CDS            ccdB: CcdB, a bacterial toxin that poisons DNA gyrase; ccdB; Plasmids containing the ccdB gene cannot be propagated in standard E. coli strains.
   5838..5962    -  protein_bind   attR2: mutant version of attR; recombination site for the Gateway® LR reaction LR Clonase™
   5968..5985    -  misc_feature   MCS (fragment): multiple cloning site
   6032..6078    +  terminator     rrnB T1 terminator: transcription terminator T1 from the E. coli rrnB gene
