[The description below was written by a language model from this plasmid's Addgene catalogue record and pLannotate feature annotations shown in this document.]
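Description:
pJAK1.A is an empty Gateway destination vector for expressing genes in mycobacteria, built on the integrative E. coli–mycobacterium shuttle backbone pMV361. In E. coli it replicates from a high-copy ColE1/pUC-type origin and carries a kanamycin resistance gene (aph(3')-Ia), with a small Tn903 remnant beside it. No mycobacterial plasmid origin is annotated. Instead, the vector encodes the mycobacteriophage L5 integrase, flanked by a fragment of L5 gene 32, consistent with the depositor's description of the vector as integrative. The integrase mediates site-specific recombination into the mycobacterial chromosome, giving a stably maintained copy rather than an episome. The phage attachment site that this normally requires is not separately annotated in the feature table.

The cloning position is occupied by a standard Gateway cassette: attR1 and attR2 sites bracket a chloramphenicol acetyltransferase gene with its own promoter, a ccdA fragment and the ccdB gyrase toxin gene. The rrnB T1 terminator lies downstream of attR2. An LR recombination with an entry clone swaps the cassette for the gene of interest. Loss of ccdB then allows recombinants to grow in ordinary E. coli, while the unrecombined vector must be kept in a ccdB-tolerant strain under combined chloramphenicol and kanamycin selection. The catalogue lists Hsp60 as the promoter, which would drive the inserted gene in mycobacteria. It was not picked up as a feature, but the unannotated stretch just upstream of attR1 is the likely location.

The annotated depositor sequence is 6,159 nt, against a listed backbone size of 4,445 bp. The record notes multiple discrepancies between the repository's quality-control sequence and the depositor's theoretical sequence, which the depositing lab says should not affect function.
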