Addgene plasmid #29460: pJAK1.A
Purpose: (Empty Backbone)
Depositing lab: Zakaria Hmama. Depositing organization: University of British Columbia. Publication: A broad-range of recombination cloning vectors in mycobacteria. Sun J, Lau A, Wang X, Liao TY, Zoubeidi A, Hmama Z. Plasmid. 2009 Nov . 62(3):158-65. 10.1016/j.plasmid.2009.07.003 PubMed 19647016.
Backbone
  Vector backbone: pMV361
  Backbone size (bp): 4445
  Vector type: Bacterial Expression ; Mycobacteria expression
  Promoter: Hsp60
Growth in bacteria
  Bacterial resistance: Chloramphenicol and Kanamycin, 25 & 50 μg/mL
  Growth temperature: 37°C
  Growth strain: ccdB Survival
  Growth instructions: ccdb survival
  Copy number: Unknown
Gene/Insert
  Cloning method: Gateway Cloning
Terms and licenses: Academic/Nonprofit Terms; Industry Terms: Not Available to Industry
Depositor comments: Integrative mycobacterial destination vector for recombination cloning. Please note that there are multiple discrepancies between Addgene's quality control sequence and the depositor's theoretical sequence. The Hmama lab assures us that these differences should not affect plasmid function.
How to cite: pJAK1.A was a gift from Zakaria Hmama (Addgene plasmid # 29460 ; http://n2t.net/addgene:29460 ; RRID:Addgene_29460)
