>Addgene plasmid #29460 | pJAK1.A | addgene partial sequence | sequence record 67144 | CAT-R 5'-GCAACTGACTGAAATGCCTC-3'
CATTGGGATATATCAACGGTGGTATATCCAGTGATTTTTTTCTCCATTTTAGCTTCCTTAGCTCCTGAAA
ATCTCGACGGATCCTAACTCAAAATCCACACATTATACGAGCCGGAAGCATAAAGTGTAAAGCCTGGGGT
GCCTAATGCGGCCGCCATAGTGACTGGATATGTTGTGTTTTACAGTATTATGTAGTCTGTTTTTTATGCA
AAATCTAATTTAATATATTGATATTTATATCATTTTACGTTTCTCGTTCAGCTTTTTTGTACAAACTTGT
TGATCTGGATCCGCAATTGTCTTGGCCATTGCGAAGTGATTCCTCCGGATCGGGGATGAAACGGGGGTCA
CCGGGTGACGGCAACCCCGCTACTTACGCTGGCCGGGCGCAGTGCCCGCGACGGACGGCTCAAGTTGTCC
TCGCTGCCACTCGCTGCGACGACGGGCCTGGCCTCACCGTCCCGACCTAGCACTCACCGGTCGCGAGTGC
CAACGTTATTCTTAGCACTCGCCTATGCCGAGTGCAAGAAGCCCCGCACCGGGTCATGCCCCTCGTTCGA
CCTTGTCCTCGGCCCTCCGATCCGGGTGAGTATGTTCGGCCCATGACCGCCAACGACAACAAGACCCGTA
AATGGTCGGCCGCAGACGTCCCCGATCAAAGCGGGCGCGTTGTGGTCACCGTCTAGATTTCTGGCGGGAA
CGGCAATGCTCCTGGCGGCGGCGGGGCTGGTGCCCAGGTCTCCGCACAGAGCGGCGGTGCTGGCGCTCGC
GGCCAGGCGTGGTTCTTCGCGTACTGACAAGAAACCCCCCTCTTTAGGACTCAGTGTCCTTGGGAGGGGG
GCTTTTTGCGTTTCAGGAGGTCTTGGCCAGCTTGGACATC
