>Addgene plasmid #29460 | pJAK1.A | addgene partial sequence | sequence record 68793 | ccdb-fwd 5'-GCATGATGACCACCGATATG-3'
GGTCTCCGTTATCGGGGAAGAAGTGGCTGATCTCAGCCACCGCGAAAATGACATCAAAAACGCCATTAAC
CTGATGTTCTGGGGAATATAAATGTCAGGCTCCCTTATACACAGCCAGTCTGCAGGTCGACCATAGTGAC
TGGATATGTTGTGTTTTACAGTATTATGTAGTCTGTTTTTTATGCAAAATCTAATTTAATATATTGATAT
TTATATCATTTTACGTTTCTCGTTCAGCTTTCTTGTACAAAGTGGTTGATCTGCAGAATTCGAAGCTTAT
CGATGTCGACGTAGTTAACTAGCGTACGATCGACTGCCAGGCATCAAATAAAACGAAAGGCTCAGTCGAA
AGACTGGGCCTTTCGTTTTATGCCATCATGGCCGCGGTGATCAGCTAGCCACCTGACGTCGGGGGGGGGG
GAAAGCCACGTTGTGTCTCAAAATCTCTGATGTTACATTGCACAAGATAAAAATATATCATCATGAACAA
TAAAACTGTCTGCTTACATAAACAGTAATACAAGGGGTGTTATGAGCCATATTCAACGGGAAACGTCTTG
CTCGAGGCCGCGATTAAATTCCAACATGGATGCTGATTTATATGGGTATAAATGGGCTCGCGATAATGTC
GGGCAATCAGGTGCGACAATCTATCGCTTGTATGGGAAGCCCCATGCGCCAGAGTTGTTTCTGAAACATG
GCAAAGGTAGCGTTGCCAATGATGTTACAGATGAGATGGTCAGACTAAACTGGCTGACGGAATTTATGCC
TCTTCCGACCATCAAGCATTTTATCCGTACTCCTGATGATGC
