>Addgene plasmid #29460 | pJAK1.A | addgene partial sequence | sequence record 68795 | pBR322ori-3 5'-tttgtttgcaagcagcagat-3'
AAGGATCTCAAGAAGATCCTTTGATCTTTTCTACGGGGTCTGACGCTCATGGAACTAGTGAGGTCTGCCT
CGTGAAGAAGGTGTTGCTGACTCATACCAGGCCTGAATCGCCCCATCATCCAGCCAGAAAGTGAGGGAGC
CACGGTTGGTGAGAGCTTTGTTGTAGGTGGACCAGTTGGTGATTTTGAACTTTTGCTTTGCCACGGAACG
GTCTGCGTTGTCGGGAAGATGCGTGATCTGATCCTTCAACTCAGCAAAAGTTCGATTTATTCAACAAAGC
CGCCGTCCCGTCAAGTCAGCGTAATGCTCTGCCAGTGTTACAACCAATTAACCAATTCTGATTAGAAAAA
CTCATCGAGCATCAAATGAAACTGCAATTTATTCATATCAGGATTATCAATACCATATTTTTGAAAAAGC
CGTTTCTGTAATGAAGGAGAAAACTCACCGAGGCAGTTCCATAGGATGGCAAGATCCTGGTATCGGTCTG
CGATTCCGACTCGTCCAACATCAATACAACCTATTAATTTCCCCTCGTCAAAAATAAGGTTATCAAGTGA
GAAATCACCATGAGTGACGACTGAATCCGGTGAGAATGGCAAAAGATTATGCATTTCTTTCCAGACTTGT
TCAACAGGCCAGCCATTACGCTCGTCATCAAAATCACTCGCATCAACCAAACCGTTATTCATTCGTGATT
GCGCCTGAGCGAGACGAAATACGCGATCGCTGTTAAAAGGACAATTACAAACAGGAATCGAATGCAACCG
GCGCAGGAACACTGCCAGCGCATCAACAATATTTTCACCTGAATCAGGATATTCTTCTAATACCTGGAAT
GCTGTTTTCCCGGGGATCGCAGTGGTGAGTAACCATGCATCATCAGGAGTACGGATAAAATGCTTGATGG
TCGGAAGAGGCATAAATTCCGTCAGCCAGTTTAGTCTGACCATCTCATCTGTAACATCATTGGCAACGCT
ACCTTTGCCATGTTTCAGAAACAACTCTGGCGCATGGGGCTTCCCATACAAGCGATAGATTGTC
