>Addgene plasmid #29460 | pJAK1.A | addgene partial sequence | sequence record 68796 | pBR322ori-F 5'-GGGAAACGCCTGGTATCTTT-3'
GGGTTTCGCCACCTCTGACTTGAGCGTCGATTTTTGTGATGCTCGTCAGGGGGGCGGAGCCTATGGAAAA
ACGCCAGCAACGCGGCCTTTTTACGGTTCCTGGCCTTTTGCTGGCCTTTTGCTCACATGTTCTTTCCTGC
GTTATCCCCTGATTCTGTGGATAACCGTATTACCGCCTTTGAGTGAGCTGATACCGCTCGCCGCAGCCGA
ACGACCGAGCGCAACGCGTGCGGCCGCGGTACCCGGGGATCCTCTAGAGTCGACCACCAAGGGCACCATC
TCTGCTTGGGCCACCCCGTTGGCCGCAGCCAGCTCGCTGAGAGCCGTGAACGACAGGGCGAACGCCAGCC
CGCCGACGGCGAGGGTTCCGACCGCTGCAACTCCCGGTGCAACCTTGTCCCGGTCTATTCTCTTCACTGC
ACCAGCTCCAATCTGGTGTGAATGCCCCTCGTCTGTTCGCGCAGGCGGGGGGCTCTATTCGTTTGTCAGC
ATCGAAAGTAGCCAGATCAGGGATGCGTTGCAACCGCGTATGCCCAGGTCAGAAGAGTCGCACAAGAGTT
GCAGACCCCTGGAAAGAAAAATGGCCAGAGGGCGAAAACACCCTCTGACCAGCGGAGCGGGCGACGGGAA
TCGAACCCGCGTAGCTAGTTTGGAAGAATGGGTGTCTGCCGACCACATATGGGCCGGTCAAGATAGGTTT
TTACCCCCTCTCGGCTGCATCCTCTAAGTGGAAAGAAATTGCAGGTCGTAGAAGCGCGTTGAAGCCTGAG
AGTTGCACAGGAGTTGCAACCCGGTAGCCTTGTTC
