>Addgene plasmid #29460 | pJAK1.A | addgene partial sequence | sequence record 72421 | pJAK-INTG-R 5'-GATCCGGGTGAGTATGTTCG-3'
CAACAAGACCCGTAAATGGTCGGCCGCAGACGTCCCCGATCAAAGCGGGCGCGTTGTGGTCACCGTCTAG
ATTTCTGGCGGGAACGGCAATGCTCCTGGCGGCGGCGGGGCTGGTGCCCAGGTCTCCGCACAGAGCGGCG
GTGCTGGCGCTCGCGGCCAGGCGTGGTTCTTCGCGTACTGACAAGAAACCCCCCTCTTTAGGACTCAGTG
TCCTTGGGAGGGGGGCTTTTTGCGTTTCAGGAGGTCTTGGCCAGCTTGGACATCGCCTCAGCGATAGCCT
CGTCGCGGGCCTCAGACGCCATCTGGTACTTCATCGCCATCCTAGGAGTCGTGTGACCGAGACGGGCCAT
CAGCTCCTTGGTCGTCGCACCTGCCTGAGCGGCGAACGTAGCGCCGACAGCGCGGAGGTCGTGGATGCGG
AGTTCCGGCCGACCGATCTTGGCGTAGCCACGCTTCAGCGACTTGGTGAACGCGGACTTCGACAGCCGGT
TGCCCTGCGTCGTGGTCACCAGGAATGCCTCGGGGCCCTTGTTCATCTTCGTACGGTCCTTCATGTGCGC
TCGGATCATCTCCGCGACGTGAGGCGGAACCGTCACAGGACGCTTCGACCGGACGGTCTTGGCGTTGCCA
ACGACGATCTTGTTCCCCACGCGGGAAGCGCCACGGCGCACCCGGAGCTTCATCGTCATGCCGTCGTCCA
CGATGTCCTTGCGGCGAAGCTCGATCAGCTCTCCGAACCGGAGGCTCGTCCACGCCAGGATGTATGCCGC
GATCCGGTAGTGCTCGAAGATCTCAGCGGCGACGATGTCCAGCTCCTCAGGCGTCAGCGCCTCTACGTCG
CGCTCATCGGCTGCCTTCTGCTCGATCCGGCACGGGTTCTCTGCGATCAGCTTGTCCTCGACCGCTGTGT
TCATCACCGCCCGGAGGACGTTGTAGGCATGCCGGCGGGCAGTCGGGTGCTTCCTACCCATCCCGGCCCA
CCACGCACGCACCAGAGCTGGCGTCATCTCTGTGACCGCCACTTCACCTAGCACCGGGTAGATGCGGCGC
TCC
